>Addgene plasmid #96992 | pMDC32-FIT2-N[80]A | addgene full sequence | sequence record 189313 | Addgene NGS Result
TGTAAAACGACGGCCAGTGCCAAGCTTGCATGCCTGCAGGTCAACATGGTGGAGCACGACACACTTGTCT
ACTCCAAAAATATCAAAGATACAGTCTCAGAAGACCAAAGGGCAATTGAGACTTTTCAACAAAGGGTAAT
ATCCGGAAACCTCCTCGGATTCCATTGCCCAGCTATCTGTCACTTTATTGTGAAGATAGTGGAAAAGGAA
GGTGGCTCCTACAAATGCCATCATTGCGATAAAGGAAAGGCCATCGTTGAAGATGCCTCTGCCGACAGTG
GTCCCAAAGATGGACCCCCACCCACGAGGAGCATCGTGGAAAAAGAAGACGTTCCAACCACGTCTTCAAA
GCAAGTGGATTGATGTGATAACATGGTGGAGCACGACACACTTGTCTACTCCAAAAATATCAAAGATACA
GTCTCAGAAGACCAAAGGGCAATTGAGACTTTTCAACAAAGGGTAATATCCGGAAACCTCCTCGGATTCC
ATTGCCCAGCTATCTGTCACTTTATTGTGAAGATAGTGGAAAAGGAAGGTGGCTCCTACAAATGCCATCA
TTGCGATAAAGGAAAGGCCATCGTTGAAGATGCCTCTGCCGACAGTGGTCCCAAAGATGGACCCCCACCC
ACGAGGAGCATCGTGGAAAAAGAAGACGTTCCAACCACGTCTTCAAAGCAAGTGGATTGATGTGATATCT
CCACTGACGTAAGGGATGACGCACAATCCCACTATCCTTCGCAAGACCCTTCCTCTATATAAGGAAGTTC
ATTTCATTTGGAGAGGACCTCGACTCTAGAGGATCCCCGGGTACCGGGCCCCCCCTCGAGGCGCGCCCAC
CATGGATCACCTGGAGCGCTGCGCGTGGTTTCTCCGCGGGACGCTGGTGAGGGCGACGGTGCGGCGCCAC
CTGCCCTGGGCGCTGGTGGCCGCCATGCTGGCGGGCTCGGTCGTCAAGGAGCTGTCCCCGCTGCCCGAGA
GCTACCTCAGCAACAAGCGCAACGTCCTCAACGTGTATTTTGTTAAATTGGCCTGGGCCTGGACAGTCTG
TCTCCTCCTGCCTTTCATTGCCCTTACCGCATACCACCTGACGGGCAAGACCAGCCTGGTCCTGCGGCGG
TTGAGCACCCTCCTCGTGGGCACAGCCATCTGGTATATCTGCACAGCCCTCTTCTCCAACATTGAGCACT
ATACAGGCAGCTGCTACCAGTCCCCGGCCCTGGAGGGCGTCAGACAGGAGCATCGCAGCAAGCAGCAGTG
CCACCGGGAAGGGGGCTTCTGGCATGGCTTTGACATCTCGGGCCACTCCTTCCTCTTGACCTTCTGTGCG
CTCATGATTGTGGAAGAGATGGCCGTGCTGCATGAGGTGAAGACGGACCGCGGCCACCACCTCCATGCCG
CCATCACCACCCTGGTTGTCGCCCTGGGTTTCCTGACCTTCATCTGGGTGTGGATGTTTCTGTGCACAGC
CGTTTATTTCCACGACTTGACCCAGAAAGTGTTCGGCACCATGTTTGGTTTGTTGGGCTGGTACGGAACA
TATGGGTATTGGTATCTGAAGTCTTTCTCTCCAGGACTTCCTCCCCAGAGTTGTAGTTTGACTTTGAAGC
GAGATACTTACAAGAAATGAACGTCGACCATAGTGACTGGATATGTTGTGTTTTACAGTATTATGTAGTC
TGTTTTTTATGCAAAATCTAATTTAATATATTGATATTTATATCATTTTACGTTTCTCGTTCAGCTTTCT
TGTACAAAGTGGTTCGATAATTCTTAATTAACTAGTTCTAGAGCGGCCGCCACCGCGGTGGAGCTCGAAT
TTCCCCGATCGTTCAAACATTTGGCAATAAAGTTTCTTAAGATTGAATCCTGTTGCCGGTCTTGCGATGA
TTATCATATAATTTCTGTTGAATTACGTTAAGCATGTAATAATTAACATGTAATGCATGACGTTATTTAT
GAGATGGGTTTTTATGATTAGAGTCCCGCAATTATACATTTAATACGCGATAGAAAACAAAATATAGCGC
GCAAACTAGGATAAATTATCGCGCGCGGTGTCATCTATGTTACTAGATCGGGAATTCGTAATCATGTCAT
AGCTGTTTCCTGTGTGAAATTGTTATCCGCTCACAATTCCACACAACATACGAGCCGGAAGCATAAAGTG
TAAAGCCTGGGGTGCCTAATGAGTGAGCTAACTCACATTAATTGCGTTGCGCTCACTGCCCGCTTTCCAG
TCGGGAAACCTGTCGTGCCAGCTGCATTAATGAATCGGCCAACGCGCGGGGAGAGGCGGTTTGCGTATTG
GCTAGAGCAGCTTGCCAACATGGTGGAGCACGACACTCTCGTCTACTCCAAGAATATCAAAGATACAGTC
TCAGAAGACCAAAGGGCTATTGAGACTTTTCAACAAAGGGTAATATCGGGAAACCTCCTCGGATTCCATT
GCCCAGCTATCTGTCACTTCATCAAAAGGACAGTAGAAAAGGAAGGTGGCACCTACAAATGCCATCATTG
CGATAAAGGAAAGGCTATCGTTCAAGATGCCTCTGCCGACAGTGGTCCCAAAGATGGACCCCCACCCACG
AGGAGCATCGTGGAAAAAGAAGACGTTCCAACCACGTCTTCAAAGCAAGTGGATTGATGTGAACATGGTG
GAGCACGACACTCTCGTCTACTCCAAGAATATCAAAGATACAGTCTCAGAAGACCAAAGGGCTATTGAGA
CTTTTCAACAAAGGGTAATATCGGGAAACCTCCTCGGATTCCATTGCCCAGCTATCTGTCACTTCATCAA
AAGGACAGTAGAAAAGGAAGGTGGCACCTACAAATGCCATCATTGCGATAAAGGAAAGGCTATCGTTCAA
GATGCCTCTGCCGACAGTGGTCCCAAAGATGGACCCCCACCCACGAGGAGCATCGTGGAAAAAGAAGACG
TTCCAACCACGTCTTCAAAGCAAGTGGATTGATGTGATATCTCCACTGACGTAAGGGATGACGCACAATC
CCACTATCCTTCGCAAGACCCTTCCTCTATATAAGGAAGTTCATTTCATTTGGAGAGGACACGCTGAAAT
CACCAGTCTCTCTCTACAAATCTATCTCTCTCGAGCTTTCGCAGATCCGGGGGGCAATGAGATATGAAAA
AGCCTGAACTCACCGCGACGTCTGTCGAGAAGTTTCTGATCGAAAAGTTCGACAGCGTCTCCGACCTGAT
GCAGCTCTCGGAGGGCGAAGAATCTCGTGCTTTCAGCTTCGATGTAGGAGGGCGTGGATATGTCCTGCGG
GTAAATAGCTGCGCCGATGGTTTCTACAAAGATCGTTATGTTTATCGGCACTTTGCATCGGCCGCGCTCC
CGATTCCGGAAGTGCTTGACATTGGGGAGTTTAGCGAGAGCCTGACCTATTGCATCTCCCGCCGTTCACA
GGGTGTCACGTTGCAAGACCTGCCTGAAACCGAACTGCCCGCTGTTCTACAACCGGTCGCGGAGGCTATG
GATGCGATCGCTGCGGCCGATCTTAGCCAGACGAGCGGGTTCGGCCCATTCGGACCGCAAGGAATCGGTC
AATACACTACATGGCGTGATTTCATATGCGCGATTGCTGATCCCCATGTGTATCACTGGCAAACTGTGAT
GGACGACACCGTCAGTGCGTCCGTCGCGCAGGCTCTCGATGAGCTGATGCTTTGGGCCGAGGACTGCCCC
GAAGTCCGGCACCTCGTGCACGCGGATTTCGGCTCCAACAATGTCCTGACGGACAATGGCCGCATAACAG
CGGTCATTGACTGGAGCGAGGCGATGTTCGGGGATTCCCAATACGAGGTCGCCAACATCTTCTTCTGGAG
GCCGTGGTTGGCTTGTATGGAGCAGCAGACGCGCTACTTCGAGCGGAGGCATCCGGAGCTTGCAGGATCG
CCACGACTCCGGGCGTATATGCTCCGCATTGGTCTTGACCAACTCTATCAGAGCTTGGTTGACGGCAATT
TCGATGATGCAGCTTGGGCGCAGGGTCGATGCGACGCAATCGTCCGATCCGGAGCCGGGACTGTCGGGCG
TACACAAATCGCCCGCAGAAGCGCGGCCGTCTGGACCGATGGCTGTGTAGAAGTACTCGCCGATAGTGGA
AACCGACGCCCCAGCACTCGTCCGAGGGCAAAGAAATAGAGTAGATGCCGACCGGGATCTGTCGATCGAC
AAGCTCGAGTTTCTCCATAATAATGTGTGAGTAGTTCCCAGATAAGGGAATTAGGGTTCCTATAGGGTTT
CGCTCATGTGTTGAGCATATAAGAAACCCTTAGTATGTATTTGTATTTGTAAAATACTTCTATCAATAAA
ATTTCTAATTCCTAAAACCAAAATCCAGTACTAAAATCCAGATCCCCCGAATTAATTCGGCGTTAATTCA
GTACATTAAAAACGTCCGCAATGTGTTATTAAGTTGTCTAAGCGTCAATTTGTTTACACCACAATATATC
CTGCCACCAGCCAGCCAACAGCTCCCCGACCGGCAGCTCGGCACAAAATCACCACTCGATACAGGCAGCC
CATCAGTCCGGGACGGCGTCAGCGGGAGAGCCGTTGTAAGGCGGCAGACTTTGCTCATGTTACCGATGCT
ATTCGGAAGAACGGCAACTAAGCTGCCGGGTTTGAAACACGGATGATCTCGCGGAGGGTAGCATGTTGAT
TGTAACGATGACAGAGCGTTGCTGCCTGTGATCACCGCGGTTTCAAAATCGGCTCCGTCGATACTATGTT
ATACGCCAACTTTGAAAACAACTTTGAAAAAGCTGTTTTCTGGTATTTAAGGTTTTAGAATGCAAGGAAC
AGTGAATTGGAGTTCGTCTTGTTATAATTAGCTTCTTGGGGTATCTTTAAATACTGTAGAAAAGAGGAAG
GAAATAATAAATGGCTAAAATGAGAATATCACCGGAATTGAAAAAACTGATCGAAAAATACCGCTGCGTA
AAAGATACGGAAGGAATGTCTCCTGCTAAGGTATATAAGCTGGTGGGAGAAAATGAAAACCTATATTTAA
AAATGACGGACAGCCGGTATAAAGGGACCACCTATGATGTGGAACGGGAAAAGGACATGATGCTATGGCT
GGAAGGAAAGCTGCCTGTTCCAAAGGTCCTGCACTTTGAACGGCATGATGGCTGGAGCAATCTGCTCATG
AGTGAGGCCGATGGCGTCCTTTGCTCGGAAGAGTATGAAGATGAACAAAGCCCTGAAAAGATTATCGAGC
TGTATGCGGAGTGCATCAGGCTCTTTCACTCCATCGACATATCGGATTGTCCCTATACGAATAGCTTAGA
CAGCCGCTTAGCCGAATTGGATTACTTACTGAATAACGATCTGGCCGATGTGGATTGCGAAAACTGGGAA
GAAGACACTCCATTTAAAGATCCGCGCGAGCTGTATGATTTTTTAAAGACGGAAAAGCCCGAAGAGGAAC
TTGTCTTTTCCCACGGCGACCTGGGAGACAGCAACATCTTTGTGAAAGATGGCAAAGTAAGTGGCTTTAT
TGATCTTGGGAGAAGCGGCAGGGCGGACAAGTGGTATGACATTGCCTTCTGCGTCCGGTCGATCAGGGAG
GATATCGGGGAAGAACAGTATGTCGAGCTATTTTTTGACTTACTGGGGATCAAGCCTGATTGGGAGAAAA
TAAAATATTATATTTTACTGGATGAATTGTTTTAGTACCTAGGGAAGGTGCGAATAAGCGGGGAAATTCT
TCTCGGCTGACTCAGTCATTTCATTTCTTCATGTTTGAGCCGATTTTTTCTCCCGTAAATGCCTTGAATC
AGCCTATTTAGACCGTTTCTTCGCCATTTAAGGCGTTATCCCCAGTTTTTA
[978 nt withheld, positions 5862-6839]
GATGAACCCTGTTCTATGGCTCCAGATGACAAACATGATCTCATATCAGGGACTTGTTCGCACCTTCCCT
AGAATGCATGACCAAAATCCCTTAACGTGAGTTTTCGTTCCACTGAGCGTCAGACCCCGTAGAAAAGATC
AAAGGATCTTCTTGAGATCCTTTTTTTCTGCGCGTAATCTGCTGCTTGCAAACAAAAAAACCACCGCTAC
CAGCGGTGGTTTGTTTGCCGGATCAAGAGCTACCAACTCTTTTTCCGAAGGTAACTGGCTTCAGCAGAGC
GCAGATACCAAATACTGTCCTTCTAGTGTAGCCGTAGTTAGGCCACCACTTCAAGAACTCTGTAGCACCG
CCTACATACCTCGCTCTGCTAATCCTGTTACCAGTGGCTGCTGCCAGTGGCGATAAGTCGTGTCTTACCG
GGTTGGACTCAAGACGATAGTTACCGGATAAGGCGCAGCGGTCGGGCTGAACGGGGGGTTCGTGCACACA
GCCCAGCTTGGAGCGAACGACCTACACCGAACTGAGATACCTACAGCGTGAGCTATGAGAAAGCGCCACG
CTTCCCGAAGGGAGAAAGGCGGACAGGTATCCGGTAAGCGGCAGGGTCGGAACAGGAGAGCGCACGAGGG
AGCTTCCAGGGGGAAACGCCTGGTATCTTTATAGTCCTGTCGGGTTTCGCCACCTCTGACTTGAGCGTCG
ATTTTTGTGATGCTCGTCAGGGGGGCGGAGCCTATGGAAAAACGCCAGCAACGCGGCCTTTTTACGGTTC
CTGGCCTTTTGCTGGCCTTTTGCTCACATGTTCTTTCCTGCGTTATCCCCTGATTCTGTGGATAACCGTA
TTACCGCCTTTGAGTGAGCTGATACCGCTCGCCGCAGCCGAACGACCGAGCGCAGCGAGTCAGTGAGCGA
GGAAGCGGAAGAGCGCCTGATGCGGTATTTTCTCCTTACGCATCTGTGCGGTATTTCACACCGCATATGG
TGCACTCTCAGTACAATCTGCTCTGATGCCGCATAGTTAAGCCAGTATACACTCCGCTATCGCTACGTGA
CTGGGTCATGGCTGCGCCCCGACACCCGCCAACACCCGCTGACGCGCCCTGACGGGCTTGTCTGCTCCCG
GCATCCGCTTACAGACAAGCTGTGACCGTCTCCGGGAGCTGCATGTGTCAGAGGTTTTCACCGTCATCAC
CGAAACGCGCGAGGCAGGGTGCCTTGATGTGGGCGCCGGCGGTCGAGTGGCGACGGCGCGGCTTGTCCGC
GCCCTGGTAGATTGCCTGGCCGTAGGCCAGCCATTTTTGAGCGGCCAGCGGCCGCGATAGGCCGACGCGA
AGCGGCGGGGCGTAGGGAGCGCAGCGACCGAAGGGTAGGCGCTTTTTGCAGCTCTTCGGCTGTGCGCTGG
CCAGACAGTTATGCACAGGCCAGGCGGGTTTTAAGAGTTTTAATAAGTTTTAAAGAGTTTTAGGCGGAAA
AATCGCCTTTTTTCTCTTTTATATCAGTCACTTACATGTGTGACCGGTTCCCAATGTACGGCTTTGGGTT
CCCAATGTACGGGTTCCGGTTCCCAATGTACGGCTTTGGGTTCCCAATGTACGTGCTATCCACAGGAAAG
AGACCTTTTCGACCTTTTTCCCCTGCTAGGGCAATTTGCCCTAGCATCTGCTCCGTACATTAGGAACCGG
CGGATGCTTCGCCCTCGATCAGGTTGCGGTAGCGCATGACTAGGATCGGGCCAGCCTGCCCCGCCTCCTC
CTTCAAATCGTACTCCGGCAGGTCATTTGACCCGATCAGCTTGCGCACGGTGAAACAGAACTTCTTGAAC
TCTCCGGCGCTGCCACTGCGTTCGTAGATCGTCTTGAACAACCATCTGGCTTCTGCCTTGCCTGCGGCGC
GGCGTGCCAGGCGGTAGAGAAAACGGCCGATGCCGGGATCGATCAAAAAGTAATCGGGGTGAACCGTCAG
CACGTCCGGGTTCTTGCCTTCTGTGATCTCGCGGTACATCCAATCAGCTAGCTCGATCTCGATGTACTCC
GGCCGCCCGGTTTCGCTCTTTACGATCTTGTAGCGGCTAATCAAGGCTTCACCCTCGGATACCGTCACCA
GGCGGCCGTTCTTGGCCTTCTTCGTACGCTGCATGGCAACGTGCGTGGTGTTTAACCGAATGCAGGTTTC
TACCAGGTCGTCTTTCTGCTTTCCGCCATCGGCTCGCCGGCAGAACTTGAGTACGTCCGCAACGTGTGGA
CGGAACACGCGGCCGGGCTTGTCTCCCTTCCCTTCCCGGTATCGGTTCATGGATTCGGTTAGATGGGAAA
CCGCCATCAGTACCAGGTCGTAATCCCACACACTGGCCATGCCGGCCGGCCCTGCGGAAACCTCTACGTG
CCCGTCTGGAAGCTCGTAGCGGATCACCTCGCCAGCTCGTCGGTCACGCTTCGACAGACGGAAAACGGCC
ACGTCCATGATGCTGCGACTATCGCGGGTGCCCACGTCATAGAGCATCGGAACGAAAAAATCTGGTTGCT
CGTCGCCCTTGGGCGGCTTCCTAATCGACGGCGCACCGGCTGCCGGCGGTTGCCGGGATTCTTTGCGGAT
TCGATCAGCGGCCGCTTGCCACGATTCACCGGGGCGTGCTTCTGCCTCGATGCGTTGCCGCTGGGCGGCC
TGCGCGGCCTTCAACTTCTCCACCAGGTCATCACCCAGCGCCGCGCCGATTTGTACCGGGCCGGATGGTT
TGCGACCGCTCACGCCGATTCCTCGGGCTTGGGGGTTCCAGTGCCATTGCAGGGCCGGCAGGCAACCCAG
CCGCTTACGCCTGGCCAACCGCCCGTTCCTCCACACATGGGGCATTCCACGGCGTCGGTGCCTGGTTGTT
CTTGATTTTCCATGCCGCCTCCTTTAGCCGCTAAAATTCATCTACTCATTTATTCATTTGCTCATTTACT
CTGGTAGCTGCGCGATGTATTCAGATAGCAGCTCGGTAATGGTCTTGCCTTGGCGTACCGCGTACATCTT
CAGCTTGGTGTGATCCTCCGCCGGCAACTGAAAGTTGACCCGCTTCATGGCTGGCGTGTCTGCCAGGCTG
GCCAACGTTGCAGCCTTGCTGCTGCGTGCGCTCGGACGGCCGGCACTTAGCGTGTTTGTGCTTTTGCTCA
TTTTCTCTTTACCTCATTAACTCAAATGAGTTTTGATTTAATTTCAGCGGCCAGCGCCTGGACCTCGCGG
GCAGCGTCGCCCTCGGGTTCTGATTCAAGAACGGTTGTGCCGGCGGCGGCAGTGCCTGGGTAGCTCACGC
GCTGCGTGATACGGGACTCAAGAATGGGCAGCTCGTACCCGGCCAGCGCCTCGGCAACCTCACCGCCGAT
GCGCGTGCCTTTGATCGCCCGCGACACGACAAAGGCCGCTTGTAGCCTTCCATCCGTGACCTCAATGCGC
TGCTTAACCAGCTCCACCAGGTCGGCGGTGGCCCATATGTCGTAAGGGCTTGGCTGCACCGGAATCAGCA
CGAAGTCGGCTGCCTTGATCGCGGACACAGCCAAGTCCGCCGCCTGGGGCGCTCCGTCGATCACTACGAA
GTCGCGCCGGCCGATGGCCTTCACGTCGCGGTCAATCGTCGGGCGGTCGATGCCGACAACGGTTAGCGGT
TGATCTTCCCGCACGGCCGCCCAATCGCGGGCACTGCCCTGGGGATCGGAATCGACTAACAGAACATCGG
CCCCGGCGAGTTGCAGGGCGCGGGCTAGATGGGTTGCGATGGTCGTCTTGCCTGACCCGCCTTTCTGGTT
AAGTACAGCGATAACCTTCATGCGTTCCCCTTGCGTATTTGTTTATTTACTCATCGCATCATATACGCAG
CGACCGCATGACGCAAGCTGTTTTACTCAAATACACATCACCTTTTTAGACGGCGGCGCTCGGTTTCTTC
AGCGGCCAAGCTGGCCGGCCAGGCCGCCAGCTTGGCATCAGACAAACCGGCCAGGATTTCATGCAGCCGC
ACGGTTGAGACGTGCGCGGGCGGCTCGAACACGTACCCGGCCGCGATCATCTCCGCCTCGATCTCTTCGG
TAATGAAAAACGGTTCGTCCTGGCCGTCCTGGTGCGGTTTCATGCTTGTTCCTCTTGGCGTTCATTCTCG
GCGGCCGCCAGGGCGTCGGCCTCGGTCAATGCGTCCTCACGGAAGGCACCGCGCCGCCTGGCCTCGGTGG
GCGTCACTTCCTCGCTGCGCTCAAGTGCGCGGTACAGGGTCGAGCGATGCACGCCAAGCAGTGCAGCCGC
CTCTTTCACGGTGCGGCCTTCCTGGTCGATCAGCTCGCGGGCGTGCGCGATCTGTGCCGGGGTGAGGGTA
GGGCGGGGGCCAAACTTCACGCCTCGGGCCTTGGCGGCCTCGCGCCCGCTCCGGGTGCGGTCGATGATTA
GGGAACGCTCGAACTCGGCAATGCCGGCGAACACGGTCAACACCATGCGGCCGGCCGGCGTGGTGGTGTC
GGCCCACGGCTCTGCCAGGCTACGCAGGCCCGCGCCGGCCTCCTGGATGCGCTCGGCAATGTCCAGTAGG
TCGCGGGTGCTGCGGGCCAGGCGGTCTAGCCTGGTCACTGTCACAACGTCGCCAGGGCGTAGGTGGTCAA
GCATCCTGGCCAGCTCCGGGCGGTCGCGCCTGGTGCCGGTGATCTTCTCGGAAAACAGCTTGGTGCAGCC
GGCCGCGTGCAGTTCGGCCCGTTGGTTGGTCAAGTCCTGGTCGTCGGTGCTGACGCGGGCATAGCCCAGC
AGGCCAGCGGCGGCGCTCTTGTTCATGGCGTAATGTCTCCGGTTCTAGTCGCAAGTATTCTACTTTATGC
GACTAAAACACGCGACAAGAAAACGCCAGGAAAAGGGCAGGGCGGCAGCCTGTCGCGTAACTTAGGACTT
GTGCGACATGTCGTTTTCAGAAGACGGCTGCACTGAACGTCAGAAGCCGACTGCACTATAGCAGCGGAGG
GGTTGGATCAAAGTACTTTGATCCCGAGGGGAACCCTGTGGTTGGCATGCACATACAAATGGACGAACGG
ATAAACCTTTTCACGCCCTTTTAAATATCCGATTATTCTAATAAACGCTCTTTTCTCTTAGGTTTACCCG
CCAATATATCCTGTCAAACACTGATAGTTTAAACTGAAGGCGGGAAACGACAATCTGATCCAAGCTCAAG
CTGCTCTAGCATTCGCCATTCAGGCTGCGCAACTGTTGGGAAGGGCGATCGGTGCGGGCCTCTTCGCTAT
TACGCCAGCTGGCGAAAGGGGGATGTGCTGCAAGGCGATTAAGTTGGGTAACGCCAGGGTTTTCCCAGTC
ACGACGT
Features (pLannotate 1.2.2; 27 found; start..end, strand, type, name):
     22..42      -  misc_feature   MCS (fragment): pUC18/19 multiple cloning site
    117..788     +  promoter       CaMV 35S promoter (enhanced): cauliflower mosaic virus 35S promoter with a duplicated enhancer region
    790..816     -  misc_feature   MCS (fragment): pUC18/19 multiple cloning site
    842..1627    +  CDS            Fitm2: FITM2_MOUSE - Also known as Fit2 From Mus musculus (Mouse).
   1639..1763    -  protein_bind   attR2: mutant version of attR; recombination site for the Gateway® LR reaction LR Clonase™
   1781..1816    -  misc_feature   MCS (fragment): pBluescript multiple cloning site
   1827..2079    +  terminator     NOS terminator: nopaline synthase terminator and poly(A) signal
   2118..2140    -  protein_bind   lac operator (fragment): The lac repressor binds to the lac operator to inhibit transcription in E. coli. This inhibition can be relieved by adding lactose or isopropyl-β-D-thiogalactopyranoside (IPTG). lac repressor encoded by lacI
   2144..2174    -  promoter       lac promoter: promoter for the E. coli lac operon
   2189..2210    -  protein_bind   CAP binding site: CAP binding activates transcription in the presence of cAMP. E. coli catabolite activator protein
   2223..2311    -  CDS            lacI (fragment): lac repressor; lacI; The lac repressor binds to the lac operator to inhibit transcription in E. coli. This inhibition can be relieved by adding lactose or isopropyl-β-D-thiogalactopyranoside (IPTG).
   2401..3077    +  promoter       CaMV 35S promoter (enhanced): cauliflower mosaic virus 35S promoter with a duplicated enhancer region
   3144..4169    +  CDS            HygR: hygromycin B phosphotransferase confers resistance to hygromycin
   4210..4384    +  polyA_signal   CaMV poly(A) signal: cauliflower mosaic virus polyadenylation signal
   4462..4486    -  misc_feature   LB T-DNA repeat: left border repeat from nopaline C58 T-DNA
   4911..5705    +  CDS            KanR: aminoglycoside phosphotransferase; aphA-3; confers resistance to kanamycin
   5862..6839    -  CDS            insH10 (sequence withheld): INH10_ECOLI - Protein inferred from homology: Swiss-Prot protein existence level 3. Involved in the transposition of the insertion sequence IS5. From Escherichia coli (strain K12).
   6838..6906    +  CDS            yghO (fragment) (sequence partly withheld): YGHO_ECOLI - Experimental evidence at transcript level: Swiss-Prot protein existence level 2. From Escherichia coli (strain K12).
   6991..7579    +  rep_origin     ori: high-copy-number ColE1/pMB1/pBR322/pUC origin of replication
   7765..7905    -  misc_feature   bom: basis of mobility region from pBR322
   8007..8046    -  CDS            rop (fragment): Rop protein, which maintains plasmids at low copy number; rop
   8249..8443    -  rep_origin     pVS1 oriV: origin of replication for the Pseudomonas plasmid pVS1 (Heeb et al., 2000)
   8509..9582    -  CDS            pVS1 RepA: replication protein from the Pseudomonas plasmid pVS1 (Heeb et al., 2000)
  10011..10640   -  CDS            pVS1 StaA: stability protein from the Pseudomonas plasmid pVS1 (Heeb et al., 2000)
  11200..11601   -  CDS            Y4CG_SINFN (fragment): Protein inferred from homology: Swiss-Prot protein existence level 3. From Sinorhizobium fredii (strain NBRC 101917 / NGR234).
  11941..11965   -  misc_feature   RB T-DNA repeat: right border repeat from nopaline C58 T-DNA
  12031..19      -  CDS            lacZα (fragment) (across the origin): LacZα fragment of β-galactosidase; lacZ fragment
