[The description below was written by a language model from this plasmid's Addgene catalogue record and pLannotate feature annotations shown in this document.]
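Description:
pMDC32-FIT2-N[80]A is a plant expression binary vector built on the pMDC32 backbone, designed for Agrobacterium-mediated T-DNA delivery. It carries a high-copy ColE1/pBR322-type origin with the bom mobilisation region for propagation in E. coli. The pVS1 oriV, RepA and StaA functions support replication and stable maintenance in Agrobacterium. A kanamycin resistance gene (aphA-3) outside the T-DNA provides bacterial selection. The feature table also annotates an IS5 transposase gene (insH) between KanR and the ColE1 origin, which suggests an insertion sequence in the backbone of the sequenced clone. The record does not comment on this.

Between the nopaline-type right and left T-DNA borders sit two cassettes. The first is the payload: the mouse Fitm2 coding sequence (FIT2, fat storage-inducing transmembrane protein 2), cloned between the AscI and PacI sites. It is driven by an enhanced CaMV 35S promoter with a duplicated enhancer and terminated by the NOS terminator. A residual attR2 site downstream of the insert is left over from the Gateway cassette of the parent vector. The insert carries the engineered N80A substitution. Two further changes, E2D and I130V, were found during repository sequencing, and the depositor states that they do not affect function. No epitope tag or fluorescent fusion is annotated. The second cassette is a hygromycin phosphotransferase gene under its own enhanced 35S promoter with the CaMV poly(A) signal, allowing hygromycin selection of transformed plant tissue.

The stated purpose is to express mouse FIT2 in plants. The associated work examined how FIT2 promotes lipid droplet accumulation in plant cells, so this construct presumably serves as a point-mutant variant for comparison with the wild-type protein.
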