Addgene plasmid #96992: pMDC32-FIT2-N[80]A
Purpose: Express mouse FIT2 gene in plants.
Depositing lab: Kent Chapman. Depositing organization: University of North Texas. Publication: Mouse fat storage-inducing transmembrane protein 2 (FIT2) promotes lipid droplet accumulation in plants. Cai Y, McClinchie E, Price A, Nguyen TN, Gidda SK, Watt SC, Yurchenko O, Park S, Sturtevant D, Mullen RT, Dyer JM, Chapman KD. Plant Biotechnol J. 2016 Dec 17. doi: 10.1111/pbi.12678. PubMed 27987528.
Backbone
  Vector backbone: pMDC32
  Backbone size w/o insert (bp): 11752
  Vector type: Plant Expression
  Selectable markers: Hygromycin
Growth in bacteria
  Bacterial resistance: Kanamycin, 50 μg/mL
  Growth temperature: 37°C
  Growth strain: DH5alpha
  Copy number: High Copy
Gene/Insert
  Gene/Insert name: MmFIT2
  Species: M. musculus (mouse)
  Insert size (bp): 789
  Mutation: Amino acid residue 80 was mutated (N[80]A). Mutations E2D and I130V also present (see depositor comments below)
  Entrez Gene: Fitm2 (a.k.a. D930001I22Rik, Fit2)
  Promoter: 35S
  Cloning method: Restriction Enzyme; 5′ cloning site AscI (not destroyed); 3′ cloning site PacI (not destroyed)
Terms and licenses: Academic/Nonprofit Terms; Industry Terms: Not Available to Industry
Depositor comments: The sequences and maps of pMDC vectors can be obtained from the following website. http://www.botinst.uzh.ch/en/research/development/grossnik/vectors/MarkdGatewayVectors.html Please note that mutations E2D and I130V in FIT2 were found during Addgene's quality control process. The depositor noted that these mutations do NOT affect plasmid function.
How to cite: pMDC32-FIT2-N[80]A was a gift from Kent Chapman (Addgene plasmid # 96992 ; http://n2t.net/addgene:96992 ; RRID:Addgene_96992)
