>Addgene plasmid #96992 | pMDC32-FIT2-N[80]A | depositor partial sequence | sequence record 178558 | Insert sequence
ATGGATCACCTGGAGCGCTGCGCGTGGTTTCTCCGCGGGACGCTGGTGAGGGCGACGGTGCGGCGCCACC
TGCCCTGGGCGCTGGTGGCCGCCATGCTGGCGGGCTCGGTCGTCAAGGAGCTGTCCCCGCTGCCCGAGAG
CTACCTCAGCAACAAGCGCAACGTCCTCAACGTGTATTTTGTTAAATTGGCCTGGGCCTGGACAGTCTGT
CTCCTCCTGCCTTTCATTGCCCTTACCGCATACCACCTGACGGGCAAGACCAGCCTGGTCCTGCGGCGGT
TGAGCACCCTCCTCGTGGGCACAGCCATCTGGTATATCTGCACAGCCCTCTTCTCCAACATTGAGCACTA
TACAGGCAGCTGCTACCAGTCCCCGGCCCTGGAGGGCGTCAGACAGGAGCATCGCAGCAAGCAGCAGTGC
CACCGGGAAGGGGGCTTCTGGCATGGCTTTGACATCTCGGGCCACTCCTTCCTCTTGACCTTCTGTGCGC
TCATGATTGTGGAAGAGATGGCCGTGCTGCATGAGGTGAAGACGGACCGCGGCCACCACCTCCATGCCGC
CATCACCACCCTGGTTGTCGCCCTGGGTTTCCTGACCTTCATCTGGGTGTGGATGTTTCTGTGCACAGCC
GTTTATTTCCACGACTTGACCCAGAAAGTGTTCGGCACCATGTTTGGTTTGTTGGGCTGGTACGGAACAT
ATGGGTATTGGTATCTGAAGTCTTTCTCTCCAGGACTTCCTCCCCAGAGTTGTAGTTTGACTTTGAAGCG
AGATACTTACAAGAAATGA
